>Addgene plasmid #220869 | lentiMutB3GALT5catdead-blast | addgene full sequence | sequence record 440865 | Addgene NGS Result
TACCATGGTGATGCGGTTTTGGCAGTACATCAATGGGCGTGGATAGCGGTTTGACTCACGGGGATTTCCA
AGTCTCCACCCCATTGACGTCAATGGGAGTTTGTTTTGGCACCAAAATCAACGGGACTTTCCAAAATGTC
GTAACAACTCCGCCCCATTGACGCAAATGGGCGGTAGGCGTGTACGGTGGGAGGTCTATATAAGCAGCGC
GTTTTGCCTGTACTGGGTCTCTCTGGTTAGACCAGATCTGAGCCTGGGAGCTCTCTGGCTAACTAGGGAA
CCCACTGCTTAAGCCTCAATAAAGCTTGCCTTGAGTGCTTCAAGTAGTGTGTGCCCGTCTGTTGTGTGAC
TCTGGTAACTAGAGATCCCTCAGACCCTTTTAGTCAGTGTGGAAAATCTCTAGCAGTGGCGCCCGAACAG
GGACTTGAAAGCGAAAGGGAAACCAGAGGAGCTCTCTCGACGCAGGACTCGGCTTGCTGAAGCGCGCACG
GCAAGAGGCGAGGGGCGGCGACTGGTGAGTACGCCAAAAATTTTGACTAGCGGAGGCTAGAAGGAGAGAG
ATGGGTGCGAGAGCGTCAGTATTAAGCGGGGGAGAATTAGATCGCGATGGGAAAAAATTCGGTTAAGGCC
AGGGGGAAAGAAAAAATATAAATTAAAACATATAGTATGGGCAAGCAGGGAGCTAGAACGATTCGCAGTT
AATCCTGGCCTGTTAGAAACATCAGAAGGCTGTAGACAAATACTGGGACAGCTACAACCATCCCTTCAGA
CAGGATCAGAAGAACTTAGATCATTATATAATACAGTAGCAACCCTCTATTGTGTGCATCAAAGGATAGA
GATAAAAGACACCAAGGAAGCTTTAGACAAGATAGAGGAAGAGCAAAACAAAAGTAAGACCACCGCACAG
CAAGCGGCCGCTGATCTTCAGACCTGGAGGAGGAGATATGAGGGACAATTGGAGAAGTGAATTATATAAA
TATAAAGTAGTAAAAATTGAACCATTAGGAGTAGCACCCACCAAGGCAAAGAGAAGAGTGGTGCAGAGAG
AAAAAAGAGCAGTGGGAATAGGAGCTTTGTTCCTTGGGTTCTTGGGAGCAGCAGGAAGCACTATGGGCGC
AGCGTCAATGACGCTGACGGTACAGGCCAGACAATTATTGTCTGGTATAGTGCAGCAGCAGAACAATTTG
CTGAGGGCTATTGAGGCGCAACAGCATCTGTTGCAACTCACAGTCTGGGGCATCAAGCAGCTCCAGGCAA
GAATCCTGGCTGTGGAAAGATACCTAAAGGATCAACAGCTCCTGGGGATTTGGGGTTGCTCTGGAAAACT
CATTTGCACCACTGCTGTGCCTTGGAATGCTAGTTGGAGTAATAAATCTCTGGAACAGATTTGGAATCAC
ACGACCTGGATGGAGTGGGACAGAGAAATTAACAATTACACAAGCTTAATACACTCCTTAATTGAAGAAT
CGCAAAACCAGCAAGAAAAGAATGAACAAGAATTATTGGAATTAGATAAATGGGCAAGTTTGTGGAATTG
GTTTAACATAACAAATTGGCTGTGGTATATAAAATTATTCATAATGATAGTAGGAGGCTTGGTAGGTTTA
AGAATAGTTTTTGCTGTACTTTCTATAGTGAATAGAGTTAGGCAGGGATATTCACCATTATCGTTTCAGA
CCCACCTCCCAACCCCGAGGGGACCCGACAGGCCCGAAGGAATAGAAGAAGAAGGTGGAGAGAGAGACAG
AGACAGATCCATTCGATTAGTGAACGGATCGGCACTGCGTGCGCCAATTCTGCAGACAAATGGCAGTATT
CATCCACAATTTTAAAAGAAAAGGGGGGATTGGGGGGTACAGTGCAGGGGAAAGAATAGTAGACATAATA
GCAACAGACATACAAACTAAAGAATTACAAAAACAAATTACAAAAATTCAAAATTTTCGGGTTTATTACA
GGGACAGCAGAGATCCAGTTTGGTTAATTAGCTAGCTAGGTCTTGAAAGGAGTGGGAATTGGCTCCGGTG
CCCGTCAGTGGGCAGAGCGCACATCGCCCACAGTCCCCGAGAAGTTGGGGGGAGGGGTCGGCAATTGATC
CGGTGCCTAGAGAAGGTGGCGCGGGGTAAACTGGGAAAGTGATGTCGTGTACTGGCTCCGCCTTTTTCCC
GAGGGTGGGGGAGAACCGTATATAAGTGCAGTAGTCGCCGTGAACGTTCTTTTTCGCAACGGGTTTGCCG
CCAGAACACAGGACCGGTTCTAGAGCGAGGAGATCTGCCGCCGCGATCGCCATGGCTTTCCCGAAGATGA
GATTGATGTATATTTGCCTTCTGGTTCTGGGGGCTCTTTGTTTGTATTTTAGCATGTACAGTCTAAATCC
TTTCAAAGAACAGTCCTTTGTTTACAAGAAAGACGGGAACTTCCTTAAGCTCCCAGATACAGACTGCAGG
CAGACACCTCCCTTCCTCGTCCTGCTGGTGACCTCATCCCACAAACAGTTGGCTGAGCGCATGGCCATCC
GGCAGACGTGGGGGAAAGAGAGGACGGTGAAGGGAAAGCAGCTGAAGACATTCTTCCTCCTGGGGACCAC
CAGCAGTGCAGCGGAAACAAAAGAGGTGGACCAGGAGAGCCAGCGACACGGGGACATTATCCAGAAGGAT
TTCCTAGACGTCTATTACAATCTGACCCTGAAGACCATGATGGGCATAGAATGGGTCCATCGCTTTTGTC
CTCAGGCAGCGTTTGTGATGAAAACAGCTTCAGACATGTTCATCAATGTTGACTATCTGACTGAACTGCT
TCTGAAGAAAAACAGAACAACCAGGTTTTTCACTGGCTTCTTGAAACTCAATGAGTTTCCCATCAGGCAG
CCATTCAGCAAGTGGTTTGTCAGTAAATCTGAATATCCGTGGGACAGGTACCCACCATTCTGCTCCGGCA
CCGGCTACGTGTTTTCTGGCGACGTGGCGAGTCAGGTGTACAATGTCTCCAAGAGCGTCCCATACATTAA
ACTGGAAGCTGTGTTTGTGGGGCTCTGCCTCGAAAGGCTGAACATCAGATTGGAGGAGCTCCACTCCCAG
CCGACCTTTTTTCCAGGGGGCTTACGCTTCTCCGTATGCCTCTTCAGGAGGATCGTGGCCTGCCACTTCA
TCAAGCCTCGGACTCTCTTGGACTACTGGCAGGCTCTAGAGAATTCCCGGGGGGAAGATTGTCCGCCTGT
CACGCGTACGCGGCCGCTCGAGCAGAAACTCATCTCAGAAGAGGATCTGGCAGCAAATGATATCCTGGAT
TACAAGGATGACGACGATAAGGGATCCGGCGCAACAAACTTCTCTCTGCTGAAACAAGCCGGAGATGTCG
AAGAGAATCCTGGACCGATGGCCAAGCCTTTGTCTCAAGAAGAATCCACCCTCATTGAAAGAGCAACGGC
TACAATCAACAGCATCCCCATCTCTGAAGACTACAGCGTCGCCAGCGCAGCTCTCTCTAGCGACGGCCGC
ATCTTCACTGGTGTCAATGTATATCATTTTACTGGGGGACCTTGTGCAGAACTCGTGGTGCTGGGCACTG
CTGCTGCTGCGGCAGCTGGCAACCTGACTTGTATCGTCGCGATCGGAAATGAGAACAGGGGCATCTTGAG
CCCCTGCGGACGGTGCCGACAGGTGCTTCTCGATCTGCATCCTGGGATCAAAGCCATAGTGAAGGACAGT
GATGGACAGCCGACGGCAGTTGGGATTCGTGAATTGCTGCCCTCTGGTTATGTGTGGGAGGGCTAAGAAT
TCGATATCAAGCTTATCGGTAATCAACCTCTGGATTACAAAATTTGTGAAAGATTGACTGGTATTCTTAA
CTATGTTGCTCCTTTTACGCTATGTGGATACGCTGCTTTAATGCCTTTGTATCATGCTATTGCTTCCCGT
ATGGCTTTCATTTTCTCCTCCTTGTATAAATCCTGGTTGCTGTCTCTTTATGAGGAGTTGTGGCCCGTTG
TCAGGCAACGTGGCGTGGTGTGCACTGTGTTTGCTGACGCAACCCCCACTGGTTGGGGCATTGCCACCAC
CTGTCAGCTCCTTTCCGGGACTTTCGCTTTCCCCCTCCCTATTGCCACGGCGGAACTCATCGCCGCCTGC
CTTGCCCGCTGCTGGACAGGGGCTCGGCTGTTGGGCACTGACAATTCCGTGGTGTTGTCGGGGAAATCAT
CGTCCTTTCCTTGGCTGCTCGCCTGTGTTGCCACCTGGATTCTGCGCGGGACGTCCTTCTGCTACGTCCC
TTCGGCCCTCAATCCAGCGGACCTTCCTTCCCGCGGCCTGCTGCCGGCTCTGCGGCCTCTTCCGCGTCTT
CGCCTTCGCCCTCAGACGAGTCGGATCTCCCTTTGGGCCGCCTCCCCGCATCGATACCGTCGACCTCGAG
ACCTAGAAAAACATGGAGCAATCACAAGTAGCAATACAGCAGCTACCAATGCTGATTGTGCCTGGCTAGA
AGCACAAGAGGAGGAGGAGGTGGGTTTTCCAGTCACACCTCAGGTACCTTTAAGACCAATGACTTACAAG
GCAGCTGTAGATCTTAGCCACTTTTTAAAAGAAAAGGGGGGACTGGAAGGGCTAATTCACTCCCAACGAA
GACAAGATATCCTTGATCTGTGGATCTACCACACACAAGGCTACTTCCCTGATTGGCAGAACTACACACC
AGGGCCAGGGATCAGATATCCACTGACCTTTGGATGGTGCTACAAGCTAGTACCAGTTGAGCAAGAGAAG
GTAGAAGAAGCCAATGAAGGAGAGAACACCCGCTTGTTACACCCTGTGAGCCTGCATGGGATGGATGACC
CGGAGAGAGAAGTATTAGAGTGGAGGTTTGACAGCCGCCTAGCATTTCATCACATGGCCCGAGAGCTGCA
TCCGGACTGTACTGGGTCTCTCTGGTTAGACCAGATCTGAGCCTGGGAGCTCTCTGGCTAACTAGGGAAC
CCACTGCTTAAGCCTCAATAAAGCTTGCCTTGAGTGCTTCAAGTAGTGTGTGCCCGTCTGTTGTGTGACT
CTGGTAACTAGAGATCCCTCAGACCCTTTTAGTCAGTGTGGAAAATCTCTAGCAGGGCCCGTTTAAACCC
GCTGATCAGCCTCGACTGTGCCTTCTAGTTGCCAGCCATCTGTTGTTTGCCCCTCCCCCGTGCCTTCCTT
GACCCTGGAAGGTGCCACTCCCACTGTCCTTTCCTAATAAAATGAGGAAATTGCATCGCATTGTCTGAGT
AGGTGTCATTCTATTCTGGGGGGTGGGGTGGGGCAGGACAGCAAGGGGGAGGATTGGGAAGACAATAGCA
GGCATGCTGGGGATGCGGTGGGCTCTATGGCTTCTGAGGCGGAAAGAACCAGCTGGGGCTCTAGGGGGTA
TCCCC
[124 nt withheld, positions 5396-5519]
C
[91 nt withheld, positions 5521-5611]
A
[49 nt withheld, positions 5613-5661]
CCTTTGACGTTGGAGTCCACGTTCTTT
[37 nt withheld, positions 5689-5725]
ACCCTATCTCGGTCTATTCTTTTGATTTATAAGGGATTTTGCCGATTTCGGCCTATTGGTTAAAAAATGA
GCTGATTTAACAAAAATTTAACGCGAATTAATTCTGTGGAATGTGTGTCAGTTAGGGTGTGGAAAGTCCC
CAGGCTCCCCAGCAGGCAGAAGTATGCAAAGCATGCATCTCAATTAGTCAGCAACCAGGTGTGGAAAGTC
CCCAGGCTCCCCAGCAGGCAGAAGTATGCAAAGCATGCATCTCAATTAGTCAGCAACCATAGTCCCGCCC
CTAACTCCGCCCATCCCGCCCCTAACTCCGCCCAGTTCCGCCCATTCTCCGCCCCATGGCTGACTAATTT
TTTTTATTTATGCAGAGGCCGAGGCCGCCTCTGCCTCTGAGCTATTCCAGAAGTAGTGAGGAGGCTTTTT
TGGAGGCCTAGGCTTTTGCAAAAAGCTCCCGGGAGCTTGTATATCCATTTTCGGATCTGATCAGCACGTG
TTGACAATTAATCATCGGCATAGTATATCGGCATAGTATAATACGACAAGGTGAGGAACTAAACCATGGC
CAAGTTGACCAGTGCCGTTCCGGTGCTCACCGCGCGCGACGTCGCCGGAGCGGTCGAGTTCTGGACCGAC
CGGCTCGGGTTCTCCCGGGACTTCGTGGAGGACGACTTCGCCGGTGTGGTCCGGGACGACGTGACCCTGT
TCATCAGCGCGGTCCAGGACCAGGTGGTGCCGGACAACACCCTGGCCTGGGTGTGGGTGCGCGGCCTGGA
CGAGCTGTACGCCGAGTGGTCGGAGGTCGTGTCCACGAACTTCCGGGACGCCTCCGGGCCGGCCATGACC
GAGATCGGCGAGCAGCCGTGGGGGCGGGAGTTCGCCCTGCGCGACCCGGCCGGCAACTGCGTGCACTTCG
TGGCCGAGGAGCAGGACTGACACGTGCTACGAGATTTCGATTCCACCGCCGCCTTCTATGAAAGGTTGGG
CTTCGGAATCGTTTTCCGGGACGCCGGCTGGATGATCCTCCAGCGCGGGGATCTCATGCTGGAGTTCTTC
GCCCACCCCAACTTGTTTATTGCAGCTTATAATGGTTACAAATAAAGCAATAGCATCACAAATTTCACAA
ATAAAGCATTTTTTTCACTGCATTCTAGTTGTGGTTTGTCCAAACTCATCAATGTATCTTATCATGTCTG
TATACCGTCGACCTCTAGCTAGAGCTTGGCGTAATCATGGTCATAGCTGTTTCCTGTGTGAAATTGTTAT
CCGCTCACAATTCCACACAACATACGAGCCGGAAGCATAAAGTGTAAAGCCTGGGGTGCCTAATGAGTGA
GCTAACTCACATTAATTGCGTTGCGCTCACTGCCCGCTTTCCAGTCGGGAAACCTGTCGTGCCAGCTGCA
TTAATGAATCGGCCAACGCGCGGGGAGAGGCGGTTTGCGTATTGGGCGCTCTTCCGCTTCCTCGCTCACT
GACTCGCTGCGCTCGGTCGTTCGGCTGCGGCGAGCGGTATCAGCTCACTCAAAGGCGGTAATACGGTTAT
CCACAGAATCAGGGGATAACGCAGGAAAGAACATGTGAGCAAAAGGCCAGCAAAAGGCCAGGAACCGTAA
AAAGGCCGCGTTGCTGGCGTTTTTCCATAGGCTCCGCCCCCCTGACGAGCATCACAAAAATCGACGCTCA
AGTCAGAGGTGGCGAAACCCGACAGGACTATAAAGATACCAGGCGTTTCCCCCTGGAAGCTCCCTCGTGC
GCTCTCCTGTTCCGACCCTGCCGCTTACCGGATACCTGTCCGCCTTTCTCCCTTCGGGAAGCGTGGCGCT
TTCTCATAGCTCACGCTGTAGGTATCTCAGTTCGGTGTAGGTCGTTCGCTCCAAGCTGGGCTGTGTGCAC
GAACCCCCCGTTCAGCCCGACCGCTGCGCCTTATCCGGTAACTATCGTCTTGAGTCCAACCCGGTAAGAC
ACGACTTATCGCCACTGGCAGCAGCCACTGGTAACAGGATTAGCAGAGCGAGGTATGTAGGCGGTGCTAC
AGAGTTCTTGAAGTGGTGGCCTAACTACGGCTACACTAGAAGAACAGTATTTGGTATCTGCGCTCTGCTG
AAGCCAGTTACCTTCGGAAAAAGAGTTGGTAGCTCTTGATCCGGCAAACAAACCACCGCTGGTAGCGGTG
GTTTTTTTGTTTGCAAGCAGCAGATTACGCGCAGAAAAAAAGGATCTCAAGAAGATCCTTTGATCTTTTC
TACGGGGTCTGACGCTCAGTGGAACGAAAACTCACGTTAAGGGATTTTGGTCATGAGATTATCAAAAAGG
ATCTTCACCTAGATCCTTTTAAATTAAAAATGAAGTTTTAAATCAATCTAAAGTATATATGAGTAAACTT
GGTCTGACAGTTACCAATGCTTAATCAGTGAGGCACCTATCTCAGCGATCTGTCTATTTCGTTCATCCAT
AGTTGCCTGACTCCCCGTCGTGTAGATAACTACGATACGGGAGGGCTTACCATCTGGCCCCAGTGCTGCA
ATGATACCGCGAGACCCACGCTCACCGGCTCCAGATTTATCAGCAATAAACCAGCCAGCCGGAAGGGCCG
AGCGCAGAAGTGGTCCTGCAACTTTATCCGCCTCCATCCAGTCTATTAATTGTTGCCGGGAAGCTAGAGT
AAGTAGTTCGCCAGTTAATAGTTTGCGCAACGTTGTTGCCATTGCTACAGGCATCGTGGTGTCACGCTCG
TCGTTTGGTATGGCTTCATTCAGCTCCGGTTCCCAACGATCAAGGCGAGTTACATGATCCCCCATGTTGT
GCAAAAAAGCGGTTAGCTCCTTCGGTCCTCCGATCGTTGTCAGAAGTAAGTTGGCCGCAGTGTTATCACT
CATGGTTATGGCAGCACTGCATAATTCTCTTACTGTCATGCCATCCGTAAGATGCTTTTCTGTGACTGGT
GAGTACTCAACCAAGTCATTCTGAGAATAGTGTATGCGGCGACCGAGTTGCTCTTGCCCGGCGTCAATAC
GGGATAATACCGCGCCACATAGCAGAACTTTAAAAGTGCTCATCATTGGAAAACGTTCTTCGGGGCGAAA
ACTCTCAAGGATCTTACCGCTGTTGAGATCCAGTTCGATGTAACCCACTCGTGCACCCAACTGATCTTCA
GCATCTTTTACTTTCACCAGCGTTTCTGGGTGAGCAAAAACAGGAAGGCAAAATGCCGCAAAAAAGGGAA
TAAGGGCGACACGGAAATGTTGAATACTCATACTCTTCCTTTTTCAATATTATTGAAGCATTTATCAGGG
TTATTGTCTCATGAGCGGATACATATTTGAATGTATTTAGAAAAATAAACAAATAGGGGTTCCGCGCACA
TTTCCCCGAAAAGTGCCACCTGACGTCGACGGATCGGGAGATCTCCCGATCCCCTATGGTGCACTCTCAG
TACAATCTGCTCTGATGCCGCATAGTTAAGCCAGTATCTGCTCCCTGCTTGTGTGTTGGAGGTCGCTGAG
TAGTGCGCGAGCAAAATTTAAGCTACAACAAGGCAAGGCTTGACCGACAATTGCATGAAGAATCTGCTTA
GGGTTAGGCGTTTTGCGCTGCTTCGCGATGTACGGGCCAGATATACGCGTTGACATTGATTATTGACTAG
TTATTAATAGTAATCAATTACGGGGTCATTAGTTCATAGCCCATATATGGAGTTCCGCGTTACATAACTT
ACGGTAAATGGCCCGCCTGGCTGACCGCCCAACGACCCCCGCCCATTGACGTCAATAATGACGTATGTTC
CCATAGTAACGCCAATAGGGACTTTCCATTGACGTCAATGGGTGGAGTATTTACGGTAAACTGCCCACTT
GGCAGTACATCAAGTGTATCATATGCCAAGTACGCCCCCTATTGACGTCAATGACGGTAAATGGCCCGCC
TGGCATTATGCCCAGTACATGACCTTATGGGACTTTCCTACTTGGCAGTACATCTACGTATTAGTCATCG
CTAT
Features (pLannotate 1.2.2; 33 found; start..end, strand, type, name):
      8..207     +  promoter       CMV promoter: human cytomegalovirus (CMV) immediate early promoter
    225..405     +  LTR            5' LTR (truncated): truncated 5' long terminal repeat (LTR) from HIV-1
    452..577     +  misc_feature   HIV-1 Ψ: packaging signal of human immunodeficiency virus type 1
    561..924     +  CDS            HIV-1 gag (fragment): gag protein from human immunodeficiency virus 1; gag
   1070..1303    +  misc_feature   RRE: The Rev response element (RRE) of HIV-1 allows for Rev-dependent mRNA export from the nucleus to the cytoplasm.
   1680..1780    +  CDS            Rev (fragment): human immunodeficiency virus 1 (HIV-1) Rev protein; rev; enhances nuclear export of unspliced and incompletely spliced viral mRNAs
   1830..1947    +  misc_feature   cPPT/CTS: central polypurine tract and central termination sequence of HIV-1
   1996..2014    +  CDS            small t antigen (fragment): SV40 (simian virus 40) small t antigen
   2040..2251    +  promoter       EF-1α core promoter: core promoter for human elongation factor EF-1α
   2292..3221    +  CDS            B3GALT5: B3GT5_HUMAN - Experimental evidence at protein level: Swiss-Prot protein existence level 1. Catalyzes the transfer of Gal to GlcNAc-based acceptors with a preference for the core3 O-linked glycan GlcNAc(beta1,3)GalNAc structure. Can use glycolipid LC3Cer as an efficient acceptor. From Homo sapiens (Human).
   3288..3314    +  CDS            3xFLAG (fragment): three tandem FLAG® epitope tags
   3378..3776    +  CDS            BSD: blasticidin S deaminase; Aspergillus terreus BSD; confers resistance to blasticidin
   3777..3798    +  misc_feature   MCS (fragment): pBluescript multiple cloning site
   3801..4389    +  misc_feature   WPRE: woodchuck hepatitis virus posttranscriptional regulatory element
   4326..4907    +  CDS            nef (fragment): NEF_HV1H2 - Experimental evidence at protein level: Swiss-Prot protein existence level 1. Extracellular Nef protein targets CD4(+) T-lymphocytes for apoptosis by interacting with CXCR4 surface receptors. From Human immunodeficiency virus type 1 group M subtype B (isolate HXB2) (HIV-1).
   4914..5094    +  LTR            5' LTR (truncated): truncated 5' long terminal repeat (LTR) from HIV-1
   5126..5350    +  polyA_signal   bGH poly(A) signal: bovine growth hormone polyadenylation signal
   5354..5375    +  promoter       SV40 promoter (fragment): SV40 enhancer and early promoter
   5396..5824    +  rep_origin     f1 ori (sequence partly withheld): f1 bacteriophage origin of replication; arrow indicates direction of (+) strand synthesis
   5838..6167    +  promoter       SV40 promoter: SV40 enhancer and early promoter
   6215..6262    +  promoter       EM7 promoter: synthetic bacterial promoter&nbsp
   6281..6655    +  CDS            BleoR: antibiotic-binding protein; Sh ble from Streptoalloteichus hindustanus; confers resistance to bleomycin, phleomycin, and Zeocin™
   6665..6790    +  CDS            ble (fragment): BLE_KLEPN - Experimental evidence at protein level: Swiss-Prot protein existence level 1. Binding protein with a strong affinity to the bleomycin family of antibiotics. Binds to CL990; an antimitotic-antibiotic compound. From Klebsiella pneumoniae.
   6785..6906    +  polyA_signal   SV40 poly(A) signal: SV40 polyadenylation signal
   6979..6995    -  protein_bind   lac operator: The lac repressor binds to the lac operator to inhibit transcription in E. coli. This inhibition can be relieved by adding lactose or isopropyl-β-D-thiogalactopyranoside (IPTG). lac repressor encoded by lacI
   7003..7033    -  promoter       lac promoter: promoter for the E. coli lac operon
   7048..7069    -  protein_bind   CAP binding site: CAP binding activates transcription in the presence of cAMP. E. coli catabolite activator protein
   7082..7174    -  CDS            lacI (fragment): lac repressor; lacI; The lac repressor binds to the lac operator to inhibit transcription in E. coli. This inhibition can be relieved by adding lactose or isopropyl-β-D-thiogalactopyranoside (IPTG).
   7357..7945    -  rep_origin     ori: high-copy-number ColE1/pMB1/pBR322/pUC origin of replication
   8116..8976    -  CDS            AmpR: β-lactamase; bla; confers resistance to ampicillin, carbenicillin, and related antibiotics
   8977..9081    -  promoter       AmpR promoter: bla
   9140..9192    -  misc_feature   bom (fragment): basis of mobility region from pBR322
   9347..7       +  enhancer       CMV enhancer (across the origin): human cytomegalovirus immediate early enhancer
