[The description below was written by a language model from this plasmid's Addgene catalogue record and pLannotate feature annotations shown in this document.]
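Description:
lentiMutB3GALT5catdead-blast is a lentiviral mammalian expression plasmid built on the lentiCas9-blast backbone, in which the Cas9 coding region has been replaced by a mutant human B3GALT5 (beta-1,3-galactosyltransferase 5) open reading frame derived from a commercial cDNA clone. It is propagated in E. coli through a high-copy ColE1/pUC-type origin with ampicillin selection (AmpR), and also carries an f1 origin. The backbone additionally contains an SV40/EM7-driven BleoR cassette outside the viral transfer region.

The transfer region has the layout of a third-generation-style HIV-1 vector: a CMV enhancer/promoter fused to a truncated 5' LTR drives genomic RNA production in packaging cells, followed by the Ψ packaging signal, a gag fragment, the RRE for Rev-dependent export and the cPPT/CTS. A truncated 3' LTR and bGH polyadenylation signal close the cassette. Internally, an EF-1α core promoter drives the 930 bp B3GALT5 coding sequence, which carries D156A and D243A substitutions intended to inactivate catalysis. A single g-to-a nucleotide change at position 515 alters a PAM targeting sequence, presumably so the transgene escapes Cas9 cleavage in cells where the endogenous gene is targeted. The stated purpose describes a C-terminal myc-DDK tag, and the feature table places a FLAG-type fragment just downstream of the ORF, although the catalogue tag field lists the position as N-terminal. The blasticidin S deaminase gene follows on the same transcript; the element linking it to the tagged ORF is not annotated. A WPRE then enhances expression.

The construct is suited to stable, blasticidin-selected expression of a catalytically dead B3GALT5, for example as a negative control in rescue experiments. The associated work concerns fucosylated glycoconjugates in cholera intoxication.
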