Addgene plasmid #220869: lentiMutB3GALT5catdead-blast
Purpose: lentiviral vector for expressing human B3GALT5 with D156A and D243A inactivating mutations and C-terminal myc-DDK tag, includes nucleotide change in PAM targeting sequence
Depositing lab: Jennifer Kohler. Depositing organization: University of Texas Southwestern Medical Center. Publication: Fucosylated glycoproteins and fucosylated glycolipids play opposing roles in cholera intoxication. Ghorashi AC, Boucher A, Archer-Hartmann SA, Murray NB, Konada RSR, Zhang X, Xing C, Azadi P, Yrlid U, Kohler JJ. bioRxiv [Preprint]. 2023 Aug 3:2023.08.02.551727. doi: 10.1101/2023.08.02.551727. PubMed 37577488.
Backbone
  Vector backbone: lentiCas9-blast
  Backbone manufacturer: Addgene 52962
  Backbone size w/o insert (bp): 8669
  Total vector size (bp): 9719
  Vector type: Mammalian Expression, Lentiviral
  Selectable markers: Blasticidin
Growth in bacteria
  Bacterial resistance: Ampicillin, 100 μg/mL
  Growth temperature: 37°C
  Growth strain: NEB Stable
  Copy number: High Copy
Gene/Insert
  Gene/Insert name: beta-1,3-galactosyltransferase 5 (alt name: B3GALT5)
  Species: H. sapiens (human)
  Insert size (bp): 930
  Mutation: encodes D156A and D243A mutations; also, nucleotide change in PAM targeting sequence nt 515 g->a
  GenBank ID: NM_033173
  Entrez Gene: B3GALT5 (a.k.a. B3GalT-V, B3GalTx, B3T5, GLCT5, beta-1,3-GalTase 5, beta-3-Gx-T5, beta3Gal-T5)
  Tag / fusion protein: myc, FLAG (N terminal on backbone)
Resource information
  A portion of this plasmid was derived from a plasmid made by: Origene CAT#: RC211183
Terms and licenses: Academic/Nonprofit Terms; Industry Terms: Not Available to Industry
Depositor comments: Please visit https://doi.org/10.1101/2023.08.02.551727 for bioRxiv preprint.
How to cite: lentiMutB3GALT5catdead-blast was a gift from Jennifer Kohler (Addgene plasmid # 220869 ; http://n2t.net/addgene:220869 ; RRID:Addgene_220869)
